>Addgene plasmid #134126 | pIW039 | addgene full sequence | sequence record 271196 | Addgene NGS Result
GTTTGGTGGCGGGACCAGTGACGAAGGCTTGAGCGAGGGCGTGCAAGATTCCGAATACCGCAAGCGACAG
GCCGATCATCGTCGCGCTCCAGCGAAAGCGGTCCTCGCCGAAAATGACCCAGAGCGCTGCCGGCACCTGT
CCTACGAGTTGCATGATAAAGAAGACAGTCATAAGTGCGGCGACGATAGTCATGCCCCGCGCCCACCGGA
AGGAGCTGACTGGGTTGAAGGCTCTCAAGGGCATCGGTCGACGCTCTCCCTTATGCGACTCCTGCATTAG
GAAGCAGCCCAGTAGTAGGTTGAGGCCGTTGAGCACCGCCGCCGCAAGGAATGGTGCATGCAAGGAGATG
GCGCCCAACAGTCCCCCGGCCACGGGGCCTGCCACCATACCCACGCCGAAACAAGCGCTCATGAGCCCGA
AGTGGCGAGCCCGATCTTCCCCATCGGTGATGTCGGCGATATAGGCGCCAGCAACCGCACCTGTGGCGCC
GGTGATGCCGGCCACGATGCGTCCGGCGTAGAGGATCGAGATCTCGATCCCGCGAAATTAATACGACTCA
CTATAGGGAGACCACAACGGTTTCCCTCTAGTGCCGGCTCCGGAGAGCTCCAATTGGAATTCGCTAGCTC
TAGAAATAATTTTGTTTAACTTTAAGAAGGAGATATACGTATGCGGGGTTCTCATCATCATCATCATCAT
GGTATGGCTAGCATGACTGGTGGACAGCAAATGGGTCGGGATCTGTACGACGATGACGATAAGCTGGAAG
TTCTGTTCCAGGGGCCCCATATGAGAAGTATTAAGGAAATGCCATTTATAACTTGTGATGAGTTCAATGG
TGTTCCTTCGTACATGAAATCCCGCTTAACCTATAATCAAATTAATGATGTTATTAAAGAAATCAACAAG
GCAGTAATTAGTAAATATAAAATCCTACATCAGCCAAAAAAGTCTATGAATTCTGTGACCAGAAATCTCT
ATCACAGATTTATTGATGAAGAAACGGCCGATACCGCCGGTCGTTATTTTATAGTGGAAGCTGACATAAA
GGAGTTCACAACTTTGAAAGCTGACAAGAAGTTTCACGTGTTACTGAATATTTTACGACACTGCCGGAGG
CTATCAGAGGTCCGAGGGGGAGGACTTACTCGTTATGTTATAACCTGAGGATCCAGATCTAAGCTTGGTA
CCACGCGTGCGCGCTGATCCGGCTGCTAACAAAGCCCGAAAGGAAGCTGAGTTGGCTGCTGCCACCGCTG
AGCAATAACTAGCATAACCCCTTGGGGCCTCTAAACGGGTCTTGAGGGGTTTTTTGCTGAAAGGAGGAAC
TATATCCGGATATCCACAGGACGGGTGTGGTCGCCATGATCGCGTAGTCGATAGTGGCTCCAAGTAGCGA
AGCGAGCAGGACTGGGCGGCGGCCAAAGCGGTCGGACAGTGCTCCGAGAACGGGTGCGCATAGAAATTGC
ATCAACGCATATAGCGCTAGCAGCACGCCATAGTGACTGGCGATGCTGTCGGAATGGACGATATCCCGCA
AGAGGCCCGGCAGTACCGGCATAACCAAGCCTATGCCTACAGCATCCAGGGTGACGGTGCCGAGGATGAC
GATGAGCGCATTGTTAGATTTCATACACGGTGCCTGACTGCGTTAGCAATTTAACTGTGATAAACTACCG
CATTAAAGCTTATCGATGATAAGCTGTCAAACATGAGAATTCTTGAAGACGAAAGGGCCTCGTGATACGC
CTATTTTTATAGGTTAATGTCATGATAATAATGGTTTCTTAGACGTCAGGTGGCACTTTTCGGGGAAATG
TGCGCGGAACCCCTATTTGTTTATTTTTCTAAATACATTCAAATATGTATCCGCTCATGAGACAATAACC
CTGATAAATGCTTCAATAATATTGAAAAAGGAAGAGTATGAGTATTCAACATTTCCGTGTCGCCCTTATT
CCCTTTTTTGCGGCATTTTGCCTTCCTGTTTTTGCTCACCCAGAAACGCTGGTGAAAGTAAAAGATGCTG
AAGATCAGTTGGGTGCACGAGTGGGTTACATCGAACTGGATCTCAACAGCGGTAAGATCCTTGAGAGTTT
TCGCCCCGAAGAACGTTTTCCAATGATGAGCACTTTTAAAGTTCTGCTATGTGGCGCGGTATTATCCCGT
GTTGACGCCGGGCAAGAGCAACTCGGTCGCCGCATACACTATTCTCAGAATGACTTGGTTGAGTACTCAC
CAGTCACAGAAAAGCATCTTACGGATGGCATGACAGTAAGAGAATTATGCAGTGCTGCCATAACCATGAG
TGATAACACTGCGGCCAACTTACTTCTGACAACGATCGGAGGACCGAAGGAGCTAACCGCTTTTTTGCAC
AACATGGGGGATCATGTAACTCGCCTTGATCGTTGGGAACCGGAGCTGAATGAAGCCATACCAAACGACG
AGCGTGACACCACGATGCCTGCAGCAATGGCAACAACGTTGCGCAAACTATTAACTGGCGAACTACTTAC
TCTAGCTTCCCGGCAACAATTAATAGACTGGATGGAGGCGGATAAAGTTGCAGGACCACTTCTGCGCTCG
GCCCTTCCGGCTGGCTGGTTTATTGCTGATAAATCTGGAGCCGGTGAGCGTGGGTCTCGCGGTATCATTG
CAGCACTGGGGCCAGATGGTAAGCCCTCCCGTATCGTAGTTATCTACACGACGGGGAGTCAGGCAACTAT
GGATGAACGAAATAGACAGATCGCTGAGATAGGTGCCTCACTGATTAAGCATTGGTAACTGTCAGACCAA
GTTTACTCATATATACTTTAGATTGATTTAAAACTTCATTTTTAATTTAAAAGGATCTAGGTGAAGATCC
TTTTTGATAATCTCATGACCAAAATCCCTTAACGTGAGTTTTCGTTCCACTGAGCGTCAGACCCCGTAGA
AAAGATCAAAGGATCTTCTTGAGATCCTTTTTTTCTGCGCGTAATCTGCTGCTTGCAAACAAAAAAACCA
CCGCTACCAGCGGTGGTTTGTTTGCCGGATCAAGAGCTACCAACTCTTTTTCCGAAGGTAACTGGCTTCA
GCAGAGCGCAGATACCAAATACTGTCCTTCTAGTGTAGCCGTAGTTAGGCCACCACTTCAAGAACTCTGT
AGCACCGCCTACATACCTCGCTCTGCTAATCCTGTTACCAGTGGCTGCTGCCAGTGGCGATAAGTCGTGT
CTTACCGGGTTGGACTCAAGACGATAGTTACCGGATAAGGCGCAGCGGTCGGGCTGAACGGGGGGTTCGT
GCACACAGCCCAGCTTGGAGCGAACGACCTACACCGAACTGAGATACCTACAGCGTGAGCTATGAGAAAG
CGCCACGCTTCCCGAAGGGAGAAAGGCGGACAGGTATCCGGTAAGCGGCAGGGTCGGAACAGGAGAGCGC
ACGAGGGAGCTTCCAGGGGGAAACGCCTGGTATCTTTATAGTCCTGTCGGGTTTCGCCACCTCTGACTTG
AGCGTCGATTTTTGTGATGCTCGTCAGGGGGGCGGAGCCTATGGAAAAACGCCAGCAACGCGGCCTTTTT
ACGGTTCCTGGCCTTTTGCTGGCCTTTTGCTCACATGTTCTTTCCTGCGTTATCCCCTGATTCTGTGGAT
AACCGTATTACCGCCTTTGAGTGAGCTGATACCGCTCGCCGCAGCCGAACGACCGAGCGCAGCGAGTCAG
TGAGCGAGGAAGCGGAAGAGCGCCTGATGCGGTATTTTCTCCTTACGCATCTGTGCGGTATTTCACACCG
CAATGGTGCACTCTCAGTACAATCTGCTCTGATGCCGCATAGTTAAGCCAGTATACACTCCGCTATCGCT
ACGTGACTGGGTCATGGCTGCGCCCCGACACCCGCCAACACCCGCTGACGCGCCCTGACGGGCTTGTCTG
CTCCCGGCATCCGCTTACAGACAAGCTGTGACCGTCTCCGGGAGCTGCATGTGTCAGAGGTTTTCACCGT
CATCACCGAAACGCGCGAGGCAGCTGCGGTAAAGCTCATCAGCGTGGTCGTGAAGCGATTCACAGATGTC
TGCCTGTTCATCCGCGTCCAGCTCGTTGAGTTTCTCCAGAAGCGTTAATGTCTGGCTTCTGATAAAGCGG
GCCATGTTAAGGGCGGTTTTTTCCTGTTTGGTCACTGATGCCTCCGTGTAAGGGGGATTTCTGTTCATGG
GGGTAATGATACCGATGAAACGAGAGAGGATGCTCACGATACGGGTTACTGATGATGAACATGCCCGGTT
ACTGGAACGTTGTGAGGGTAAACAACTGGCGGTATGGATGCGGCGGGACCAGAGAAAAATCACTCAGGGT
CAATGCCAGCGCTTCGTTAATACAGATGTAGGTGTTCCACAGGGTAGCCAGCAGCATCCTGCGATGCAGA
TCCGGAACATAATGGTGCAGGGCGCTGACTTCCGCGTTTCCAGACTTTACGAAACACGGAAACCGAAGAC
CATTCATGTTGTTGCTCAGGTCGCAGACGTTTTGCAGCAGCAGTCGCTTCACGTTCGCTCGCGTATCGGT
GATTCATTCTGCTAACCAGTAAGGCAACCCCGCCAGCCTAGCCGGGTCCTCAACGACAGGAGCACGATCA
TGCGCACCCGTGGCCAGGACCCAACGCTGCCCGAGATGCGCCGCGTGCGGCTGCTGGAGATGGCGGACGC
GATGGATATGTTCTGCCAAGGGTTGGTTTGCGCATTCACAGTTCTCCGCAAGAATTGATTGGCTCCAATT
CTTGGAGTGGTGAATCCGTTAGCGAGGTGCCGCCGGCTTCCATTCAGGTCGAGGTGGCCCGGCTCCATGC
ACCGCGACGCAACGCGGGGAGGCAGACAAGGTATAGGGCGGCGCCTACAATCCATGCCAACCCGTTCCAT
GTGCTCGCCGAGGCGGCATAAATCGCCGTGACGATCAGCGGTCCAATGATCGAAGTTAGGCTGGTAAGAG
CCGCGAGCGATCCTTGAAGCTGTCCCTGATGGTCGTCATCTACCTGCCTGGACAGCATGGCCTGCAACGC
GGGCATCCCGATGCCGCCGGAAGCGAGAAGAATCATAATGGGGAAGGCCATCCAGCCTCGCGTCGCGAAC
GCCAGCAAGACGTAGCCCAGCGCGTCGGCCGCCATGCCGGCGATAATGGCCTGCTTCTCGCCGAAAC
Features (pLannotate 1.2.2; 17 found; start..end, strand, type, name):
    549..567     +  promoter       T7 promoter: promoter for bacteriophage T7 RNA polymerase
    641..663     +  RBS            RBS: efficient ribosome binding site from bacteriophage T7 gene 10 (Olins and Rangwala, 1989)
    683..703     +  CDS            capTEV™ (fragment): composite tag for in vivo biotinylation, TEV protease cleavage, and 6xHis tagging
    704..736     +  CDS            T7 tag (gene 10 leader): leader peptide from bacteriophage T7 gene 10 promotes efficient translation in E. coli
    740..763     +  CDS            Xpress™ tag: Xpress™ epitope tag, including an enterokinase recognition and cleavage site
    794..1165    +  CDS            SKA1 (fragment): SKA1_HUMAN - Also known as C18orf24. Experimental evidence at protein level: Swiss-Prot protein existence level 1. Component of the SKA1 complex, a microtubule-binding subcomplex of the outer kinetochore that is essential for proper chromosome segregation (PubMed:17093495, PubMed:19289083, PubMed:23085020). Required for timely anaphase onset during mitosis, when chromosomes undergo bipolar attachment on spindle microtubules leading to silencing of the spindle checkpoint (PubMed:17093495). The SKA1 complex is a direct component of the kinetochore-microtubule interface and directly associates wi
   1212..1261    +  CDS            SET1 (fragment): solubility-enhancement tag derived from T7 phage gene 10B
   1269..1316    +  terminator     T7 terminator: transcription terminator for bacteriophage T7 RNA polymerase
   1342..1634    -  CDS            TcR (fragment): tetracycline efflux protein; tet; confers resistance to tetracycline
   1682..1710    -  promoter       tet promoter: E. coli promoter for tetracycline efflux protein gene
   1823..1927    +  promoter       AmpR promoter: bla
   1928..2788    +  CDS            AmpR: β-lactamase; bla; confers resistance to ampicillin, carbenicillin, and related antibiotics
   2959..3547    +  rep_origin     ori: high-copy-number ColE1/pMB1/pBR322/pUC origin of replication
   3733..3872    -  misc_feature   bom: basis of mobility region from pBR322
   3974..4165    -  CDS            rop: Rop protein, which maintains plasmids at low copy number; rop
   4182..4562    +  CDS            YPB1_ECOLX: Protein predicted: Swiss-Prot protein existence level 4. From Escherichia coli.
   4804..527     -  CDS            TcR (fragment) (across the origin): tetracycline efflux protein; tet; confers resistance to tetracycline
