[The description below was written by a language model from this plasmid's Addgene catalogue record and pLannotate feature annotations shown in this document.]
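Description:
pIW039 is a bacterial expression plasmid built on the pET3aTr backbone, a pET-type T7 vector, for producing a tagged fragment of human SKA1 in E. coli. The sequenced plasmid is about 5.2 kb. It carries a ColE1/pBR322-family origin together with the bom mobility region and the rop gene, and is selected with ampicillin through the β-lactamase gene and its own promoter. The catalogue entry lists it as high copy, although rop is normally associated with copy-number restraint. Fragments of the tetracycline resistance gene and its promoter are also annotated; these are pBR322-derived remnants interrupted by the expression cassette, and tetracycline is not listed as a selection.

The expression cassette consists of a T7 promoter, the phage T7 gene 10 ribosome binding site, the open reading frame, and a T7 terminator, so transcription depends on a host supplying T7 RNA polymerase. The insert is described as His-PreScission-human Ska1 MTBD: an N-terminal histidine tag for affinity purification and a PreScission protease site for tag removal, followed by residues 132–255 of SKA1, the microtubule-binding domain, carrying the K203A and K206A substitutions. The automated annotation labels the N-terminal region as a capTEV fragment (likely reflecting the His stretch), a T7 gene 10 leader and an Xpress tag, and does not explicitly mark a PreScission site. A short gene 10-derived fragment downstream of the insert is probably residual vector sequence.

SKA1 belongs to the Ska1 complex at the kinetochore–microtubule interface. The associated publication title concerns its tubulin-interacting surfaces, suggesting this double-alanine mutant is used as recombinant protein in microtubule-binding studies, though the record does not state the mutations' effect.
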