Addgene plasmid #134126: pIW039
Purpose: Bacterial expression of human Ska1 microtubule binding domain (MTBD)
Depositing lab: Iain Cheeseman. Depositing organization: Whitehead Institute for Biomedical Research. Publication: Microtubule Tip Tracking by the Spindle and Kinetochore Protein Ska1 Requires Diverse Tubulin-Interacting Surfaces. Monda JK, Whitney IP, Tarasovetc EV, Wilson-Kubalek E, Milligan RA, Grishchuk EL, Cheeseman IM. Curr Biol. 2017 Dec 4;27(23):3666-3675.e6. doi: 10.1016/j.cub.2017.10.018. Epub 2017 Nov 16. PubMed 29153323.
Backbone
  Vector backbone: pET3aTr
  Backbone manufacturer: Song Tan (Addgene plasmid # 64008)
  Vector type: Bacterial Expression
Growth in bacteria
  Bacterial resistance: Ampicillin, 100 μg/mL
  Growth temperature: 37°C
  Growth strain: DH5alpha
  Copy number: High Copy
Gene/Insert
  Gene/Insert name: His-Precission-human Ska1 MTBD
  Species: H. sapiens (human)
  Mutation: aa 132-255 and K203A K206A
  Entrez Gene: SKA1 (a.k.a. C18orf24)
  Cloning method: Restriction Enzyme; 5′ cloning site unknown (unknown if destroyed); 3′ cloning site unknown (unknown if destroyed)
Terms and licenses: Academic/Nonprofit Terms; Industry Terms: Not Available to Industry
How to cite: pIW039 was a gift from Iain Cheeseman (Addgene plasmid # 134126 ; http://n2t.net/addgene:134126 ; RRID:Addgene_134126)
